>Addgene plasmid #133251 | pMXs_FLAG-MCART6 | addgene full sequence | sequence record 267545 | Addgene NGS Result
AGCATCGTTCTGTGTTGTCTCTGTCTGACTGTGTTTCTGTATTTGTCTGAAAATTAGGGCCAGACTGTTA
CCACTCCCTTAAGTTTGACCTTAGGTCACTGGAAAGATGTCGAGCGGATCGCTCACAACCAGTCGGTAGA
TGTCAAGAAGAGACGTTGGGTTACCTTCTGCTCTGCAGAATGGCCAACCTTTAACGTCGGATGGCCGCGA
GACGGCACCTTTAACCGAGACCTCATCACCCAGGTTAAGATCAAGGTCTTTTCACCTGGCCCGCATGGAC
ACCCAGACCAGGTCCCCTACATCGTGACCTGGGAAGCCTTGGCTTTTGACCCCCCTCCCTGGGTCAAGCC
CTTTGTACACCCTAAGCCTCCGCCTCCTCTTCCTCCATCCGCCCCGTCTCTCCCCCTTGAACCTCCTCGT
TCGACCCCGCCTCGATCCTCCCTTTATCCAGCCCTCACTCCTTCTCTAGGCGCCCCCATATGGCCATATG
AGATCTTATATGGGGCACCCCCGCCCCTTGTAAACTTCCCTGACCCTGACATGACAAGAGTTACTAACAG
CCCCTCTCTCCAAGCTCACTTACAGGCTCTCTACTTAGTCCAGCACGAAGTCTGGAGACCTCTGGCGGCA
GCCTACCAAGAACAACTGGACCGACCGGTGGTACCTCACCCTTACCGAGTCGGCGACACAGTGTGGGTCC
GCCGACACCAGACTAAGAACCTAGAACCTCGCTGGAAAGGACCTTACACAGTCCTGCTGACCACCCCCAC
CGCCCTCAAAGTAGACGGCATCGCAGCTTGGATACACGCCGCCCACGTGAAGGCTGCCGACCCCGGGGGT
GGACCATCCTCTAGACTGCCGGATCTAGCTAGTTAATTAAGGATCCGCCACCATGGACTACAAGGACCAC
GACGGTGACTACAAGGACCACGACATCGACTACAAGGACGACGACGACAAGGGGCATGGCACCGGCAGCA
CCGGCAGCGAATTCATGGGCGAGCAAAATCATAGCCCGGGCAAGGAGCTTCAACATCGGACACGCGCTGA
GGCTCCTGGGAAGAAATCCTGGCATTCACAAGCCTACGCACTTGGCGCAGTCTCTAACTTTATGAGTACG
TTTTTGACCTTCCCAATATATAAGGTGGTCTTCAGGCAACAAATACATGCTATGGCGGTCTCCGAAGCGG
TAAGACAGCTGTGGCATGAGGGTCCACAGTATTTTTATAGGGGCATCTATCCCCCTCTGCTTTCTAAAAC
ACTTCAAGGCACCTTGCTTTTTGGAACGTATGACAGCCTCTTGTGCTTCCTTTCACCAGTTGGACCGCAT
ACCCTGGGTCATAGATGGGCAGCCGGATTGATGTCCGGGGTTGTGGAGGCGGTAGCCCTTAGTCCGTTTG
AACGGGTACAAAACGTGCTTCAAGATGGCCGCAAACAAGCACGATTCCCTAGCACTTTCTCTATTCTGAA
AGAATTTAACTCATATGGCCTTTGGGGAAGGCTGTCTCTCGGTTATTATCGGGGGTTCTGGCCCGTACTC
GCAAGAAATTCACTTGGCTCAGCTCTCTACTTCTCCTTTAAAGACCCCATACAGGACGGGTTGGCAGAGC
AAGGGTTGCCGCATTGGGTCCCGGCGCTGGTGAGTGGGAGCGTTAACGGCACTATAACTTGCCTCGTTCT
TTACCCTTTGATCGTGTTGGTGGCGAATATGCAAAGCCACATCGGCTGGCAGAACATGCCCTCTCTTTGG
GCGAGCGCCCAGGACGTTTGGAACACTCGAGGTCGCAAGCTGCTGCTTATCTATAGGGGTGGCTCTCTCG
TAATACTCAGGTCTAGTGTGACTTGGGGCCTTACGACCGCGATCCACGACTTTCTCCAGAGGAAGTCTCA
TTCTAGAAAGGAGCTCAAGACGGATGCGGCCGCTACGTAAATTCCGCCCCCCCCCCCCCTCTCCCTCCCC
CCCCCCTAACGTTACTGGCCGAAGCCGCTTGGAATAAGGCCGGTGTGCGTTTGTCTATATGTTATTTTCC
ACCATATTGCCGTCTTTTGGCAATGTGAGGGCCCGGAAACCTGGCCCTGTCTTCTTGACGAGCATTCCTA
GGGGTCTTTCCCCTCTCGCCAAAGGAATGCAAGGTCTGTTGAATGTCGTGAAGGAAGCAGTTCCTCTGGA
AGCTTCTTGAAGACAAACAACGTCTGTAGCGACCCTTTGCAGGCAGCGGAACCCCCCACCTGGCGACAGG
TGCCTCTGCGGCCAAAAGCCACGTGTATAAGATACACCTGCAAAGGCGGCACAACCCCAGTGCCACGTTG
TGAGTTGGATAGTTGTGGAAAGAGTCAAATGGCTCTCCTCAAGCGTATTCAACAAGGGGCTGAAGGATGC
CCAGAAGGTACCCCATTGTATGGGATCTGATCTGGGGCCTCGGTGCACATGCTTTACATGTGTTTAGTCG
AGGTTAAAAAAACGTCTAGGCCCCCCGAACCACGGGGACGTGGTTTTCCTTTGAAAAACACGATGATAAT
ATGGCCACAACCATGGTTCCTTTGTCTCAAGAAGAATCCACCCTCATTGAAAGAGCAACGGCTACAATCA
ACAGCATCCCCATCTCTGAAGACTACAGCGTCGCCAGCGCAGCTCTCTCTAGCGACGGCCGCATCTTCAC
TGGTGTCAATGTATATCATTTTACTGGGGGACCTTGTGCAGAACTCGTGGTGCTGGGCACTGCTGCTGCT
GCGGCAGCTGGCAACCTGACTTGTATCGTCGCGATCGGAAATGAGAACAGGGGCATCTTGAGCCCCTGCG
GACGGTGCCGACAGGTGCTTCTCGATCTGCATCCTGGGATCAAAGCCATAGTGAAGGACAGTGATGGACA
GCCGACGGCAGTTGGGATTCGTGAATTGCTGCCCTCTGGTTATGTGTGGGAGGGCTAAGTCGACGATAAA
ATAAAAGATTTTATTTAGTCTCCAGAAAAAGGGGGGAATGAAAGACCCCACCTGTAGGTTTGGCAAGCTA
GCTTAAGTAACGCCATTTTGCAAGGCATGGAAAAATACATAACTGAGAATAGAGAAGTTCAGATCAAGGT
CAGGAACAGATGGAACAGCTGAATATGGGCCAAACAGGATATCTGTGGTAAGCAGTTCCTGCCCCGGCTC
AGGGCCAAGAACAGATGGAACAGCTGAATATGGGCCAAACAGGATATCTGTGGTAAGCAGTTCCTGCCCC
GGCTCAGGGCCAAGAACAGATGGTCCCCAGATGCGGTCCAGCCCTCAGCAGTTTCTAGAGAACCATCAGA
TGTTTCCAGGGTGCCCCAAGGACCTGAAATGACCCTGTGCCTTATTTGAACTAACCAATCAGTTCGCTTC
TCGCTTCTGTTCGCGCGCTTCTGCTCCCCGAGCTCAATAAAAGAGCCCACAACCCCTCACTCGGGGCGCC
AGTCCTCCGATTGACTGAGTCGCCCGGGTACCCGTGTATCCAATAAACCCTCTTGCAGTTGCATCCGACT
TGTGGTCTCGCTGTTCCTTGGGAGGGTCTCCTCTGAGTGATTGACTACCCGTCAGCGGGGGTCTTTCACA
TGCAGCATGTATCAAAATTAATTTGGTTTTTTTTCTTAAGTATTTACATTAAATGGCCATAGTTGCATTA
ATGAATCGGCCAACGCGCGGGGAGAGGCGGTTTGCGTATTGGGCGCTCTTCCGCTTCCTCGCTCACTGAC
TCGCTGCGCTCGGTCGTTCGGCTGCGGCGAGCGGTATCAGCTCACTCAAAGGCGGTAATACGGTTATCCA
CAGAATCAGGGGATAACGCAGGAAAGAACATGTGAGCAAAAGGCCAGCAAAAGGCCAGGAACCGTAAAAA
GGCCGCGTTGCTGGCGTTTTTCCATAGGCTCCGCCCCCCTGACGAGCATCACAAAAATCGACGCTCAAGT
CAGAGGTGGCGAAACCCGACAGGACTATAAAGATACCAGGCGTTTCCCCCTGGAAGCTCCCTCGTGCGCT
CTCCTGTTCCGACCCTGCCGCTTACCGGATACCTGTCCGCCTTTCTCCCTTCGGGAAGCGTGGCGCTTTC
TCATAGCTCACGCTGTAGGTATCTCAGTTCGGTGTAGGTCGTTCGCTCCAAGCTGGGCTGTGTGCACGAA
CCCCCCGTTCAGCCCGACCGCTGCGCCTTATCCGGTAACTATCGTCTTGAGTCCAACCCGGTAAGACACG
ACTTATCGCCACTGGCAGCAGCCACTGGTAACAGGATTAGCAGAGCGAGGTATGTAGGCGGTGCTACAGA
GTTCTTGAAGTGGTGGCCTAACTACGGCTACACTAGAAGAACAGTATTTGGTATCTGCGCTCTGCTGAAG
CCAGTTACCTTCGGAAAAAGAGTTGGTAGCTCTTGATCCGGCAAACAAACCACCGCTGGTAGCGGTGGTT
TTTTTGTTTGCAAGCAGCAGATTACGCGCAGAAAAAAAGGATCTCAAGAAGATCCTTTGATCTTTTCTAC
GGGGTCTGACGCTCAGTGGAACGAAAACTCACGTTAAGGGATTTTGGTCATGAGATTATCAAAAAGGATC
TTCACCTAGATCCTTTTGCGGCCGGCCGCAAATCAATCTAAAGTATATATGAGTAAACTTGGTCTGACAG
TTACCAATGCTTAATCAGTGAGGCACCTATCTCAGCGATCTGTCTATTTCGTTCATCCATAGTTGCCTGA
CTCCCCGTCGTGTAGATAACTACGATACGGGAGGGCTTACCATCTGGCCCCAGTGCTGCAATGATACCGC
GAGACCCACGCTCACCGGCTCCAGATTTATCAGCAATAAACCAGCCAGCCGGAAGGGCCGAGCGCAGAAG
TGGTCCTGCAACTTTATCCGCCTCCATCCAGTCTATTAATTGTTGCCGGGAAGCTAGAGTAAGTAGTTCG
CCAGTTAATAGTTTGCGCAACGTTGTTGCCATTGCTACAGGCATCGTGGTGTCACGCTCGTCGTTTGGTA
TGGCTTCATTCAGCTCCGGTTCCCAACGATCAAGGCGAGTTACATGATCCCCCATGTTGTGCAAAAAAGC
GGTTAGCTCCTTCGGTCCTCCGATCGTTGTCAGAAGTAAGTTGGCCGCAGTGTTATCACTCATGGTTATG
GCAGCACTGCATAATTCTCTTACTGTCATGCCATCCGTAAGATGCTTTTCTGTGACTGGTGAGTACTCAA
CCAAGTCATTCTGAGAATAGTGTATGCGGCGACCGAGTTGCTCTTGCCCGGCGTCAATACGGGATAATAC
CGCGCCACATAGCAGAACTTTAAAAGTGCTCATCATTGGAAAACGTTCTTCGGGGCGAAAACTCTCAAGG
ATCTTACCGCTGTTGAGATCCAGTTCGATGTAACCCACTCGTGCACCCAACTGATCTTCAGCATCTTTTA
CTTTCACCAGCGTTTCTGGGTGAGCAAAAACAGGAAGGCAAAATGCCGCAAAAAAGGGAATAAGGGCGAC
ACGGAAATGTTGAATACTCATACTCTTCCTTTTTCAATATTATTGAAGCATTTATCAGGGTTATTGTCTC
ATGAGCGGATACATATTTGAATGTATTTAGAAAAATAAACAAATAGGGGTTCCGCGCACATTTCCCCGAA
AAGTGCCACCTGCATAATGAAAGACCCCACCTGTAGGTTTGGCAAGCTAGCTTAAGTAACGCCATTTTGC
AAGGCATGGAAAAATACATAACTGAGAATAGAAAAGTTCAGATCAAGGTCAGGAACAGATGGAACAGCTG
AATATGGGCCAAACAGGATATCTGTGGTAAGCAGTTCCTGCCCCGGCTCAGGGCCAAGAACAGATGGAAC
AGCTGAATATGGGCCAAACAGGATATCTGTGGTAAGCAGTTCCTGCCCCGGCTCAGGGCCAAGAACAGAT
GGTCCCCAGATGCGGTCCAGCCCTCAGCAGTTTCTAGAGAACCATCAGATGTTTCCAGGGTGCCCCAAGG
ACCTGAAATGACCCTGTGCCTTATTTGAACTAACCAATCAGTTCGCTTCTCGCTTCTGTTCGCGCGCTTC
TGCTCCCCGAGCTCAATAAAAGAGCCCACAACCCCTCACTCGGCGCGCCAGTCCTCCGATTGACTGAGTC
GCCCGGGTACCCGTGTATCCAATAAACCCTCTTGCAGTTGCATCCGACTTGTGGTCTCGCTGTTCCTTGG
GAGGGTCTCCTCTGAGTGATTGACTACCCGTCAGCGGGGGTCTTTCATTTGGGGGCTCGTCCGGGATCGG
GAGACCCCTGCCCAGGGACCACCGACCCACCACCGGGAGGTAAGCTGGCCAGCAACTTATCTGTGTCTGT
CCGATTGTCTAGTGTCTATGACTGATTTTATGCGCCTGCGTCGGTACTAGTTAGCTAACTAGCTCTGTAT
CTGGCGGACCCGTGGTGGAACTGACGAGTTCGGAACACCCGGCCGCAACCCTGGGAGACGTCCCAGGGAC
TTCGGGGGCCGTTTTTGTGGCCCGACCTGAGTCCAAAAATCCCGATCGTTTTGGACTCTTTGGTGCACCC
CCCTAATAGGAGGGATATGTGGTTCTGGTAGGAGACGAGAACCTAAAACAGTTCCCGCCTCCGTCTGAAT
TTTTGCTTTCGGTTTGGGACCGAAGCCGCGCCGCGCGTCTTGTCTGCTGC
Features (pLannotate 1.2.2; 16 found; start..end, strand, type, name):
     58..474     +  CDS            gag (truncated): truncated Moloney murine leukemia virus (MMLV) gag gene lacking the start codon
    484..858     +  misc_feature   pol region: Moloney murine leukemia virus (MMLV) pol region containing the splice acceptor site
    941..961     +  CDS            FLAG (fragment): FLAG® epitope tag, followed by an enterokinase cleavage site
    962..989     +  CDS            TDsmURFP (fragment): monomeric tandem dimer of a small ultra-red fluorescent protein derived from a cyanobacterial phycobiliprotein (Rodriguez et al., 2016)
    995..1915    +  CDS            SLC25A53: S2553_HUMAN - Also known as MCART6. Experimental evidence at transcript level: Swiss-Prot protein existence level 2. From Homo sapiens (Human).
   2057..2519    +  misc_feature   IRES: internal ribosome entry site (IRES) of the encephalomyocarditis virus (EMCV)
   2539..2928    +  CDS            BSD: blasticidin S deaminase; Aspergillus terreus BSD; confers resistance to blasticidin
   2977..3098    +  LTR            3' LTR (ΔU3) (fragment): self-inactivating 3' long terminal repeat (LTR) from Moloney murine leukemia virus
   3099..3568    +  LTR            LTR: long terminal repeat from Moloney murine leukemia virus
   3634..3686    -  CDS            lacI (fragment): lac repressor; lacI; The lac repressor binds to the lac operator to inhibit transcription in E. coli. This inhibition can be relieved by adding lactose or isopropyl-β-D-thiogalactopyranoside (IPTG).
   3869..4457    -  rep_origin     ori: high-copy-number ColE1/pMB1/pBR322/pUC origin of replication
   4621..5481    -  CDS            AmpR: β-lactamase; bla; confers resistance to ampicillin, carbenicillin, and related antibiotics
   5482..5586    -  promoter       AmpR promoter: bla
   5616..6209    +  LTR            LTR: long terminal repeat from Moloney murine leukemia virus
   6272..6471    +  misc_feature   MMLV Ψ: packaging signal of Moloney murine leukemia virus (MMLV)
   6523..6611    +  misc_feature   MESV Ψ (fragment): packaging signal of murine embryonic stem cell virus
