[The description below was written by a language model from this plasmid's Addgene catalogue record and pLannotate feature annotations shown in this document.]
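Description:
pMXs_FLAG-MCART6 is a Moloney murine leukemia virus-based retroviral expression vector built on the pMXs backbone for stable expression of FLAG-tagged human MCART6 (SLC25A53) in mammalian cells. In bacteria it is maintained through a high-copy ColE1/pUC-type origin and an ampicillin resistance gene (β-lactamase with its own bla promoter). The viral portion comprises a 5′ MMLV LTR, the Ψ packaging signal extending into a truncated gag region lacking its start codon, a pol-derived segment carrying the splice acceptor, and a 3′ LTR. These elements allow the transcript between the LTRs to be packaged into retroviral particles when gag, pol and env are supplied in trans by a packaging system, and then to integrate into target cells.

No separate internal promoter is annotated, so expression is presumably driven from the 5′ LTR, as is usual for pMXs vectors. The payload is a SLC25A53 open reading frame, codon-optimized for human cells, cloned between EcoRI and NotI sites and fused at its N terminus to a backbone-encoded 3xFLAG epitope. The automated annotation picks up only a FLAG fragment plus a short adjacent match to an unrelated fluorescent protein, which is most likely a spurious hit within the tag or linker region. Downstream, an EMCV IRES directs translation of blasticidin S deaminase from the same transcript, linking blasticidin resistance to expression of the tagged protein. A short lacI fragment in the backbone is a cloning remnant.

The construct comes from a study of MCART-family mitochondrial carriers and mitochondrial NAD transport. It is suited to generating stable cell lines in which FLAG-MCART6 can be detected, localized or immunopurified through the epitope tag.
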