Addgene plasmid #133251: pMXs_FLAG-MCART6
Purpose: Express FLAG-tagged MCART6 in mammalian cells
Depositing lab: David Sabatini. Depositing organization: Whitehead Institute for Biomedical Research. Publication: MCART1/SLC25A51 is required for mitochondrial NAD transport. Kory N, Uit de Bos J, van der Rijt S, Jankovic N, Gura M, Arp N, Pena IA, Prakash G, Chan SH, Kunchok T, Lewis CA, Sabatini DM. Sci Adv. 2020 Oct 21;6(43):eabe5310. doi: 10.1126/sciadv.abe5310. Print 2020 Oct. PubMed 33087354.
Backbone
  Vector backbone: pMXs
  Backbone manufacturer: Cell Biolabs, Inc.
  Backbone size w/o insert (bp): 5600
  Vector type: Mammalian Expression, Retroviral
  Selectable markers: Blasticidin
Growth in bacteria
  Bacterial resistance: Ampicillin, 100 μg/mL
  Growth temperature: 30°C
  Growth strain: NEB Stable
  Copy number: High Copy
Gene/Insert
  Gene/Insert name: MCART6 (alt name: SLC25A53)
  Species: H. sapiens (human)
  Mutation: codon-optimized for expression in human cells
  Entrez Gene: SLC25A53 (a.k.a. MCART6)
  Tag / fusion protein: 3xFLAG (N terminal on backbone)
  Cloning method: Restriction Enzyme; 5′ cloning site EcoRI (unknown if destroyed); 3′ cloning site NotI (unknown if destroyed)
  Sequencing primers: 5′ GTGGACCATCCTCTAG; 3′ GACGGCAATATGGTG
Terms and licenses: Academic/Nonprofit Terms; Industry Terms: Not Available to Industry
How to cite: pMXs_FLAG-MCART6 was a gift from David Sabatini (Addgene plasmid # 133251 ; http://n2t.net/addgene:133251 ; RRID:Addgene_133251)
