>Addgene plasmid #133251 | pMXs_FLAG-MCART6 | depositor partial sequence | sequence record 256077 | Insert
ATGGGCGAGCAAAATCATAGCCCGGGCAAGGAGCTTCAACATCGGACACGCGCTGAGGCTCCTGGGAAGA
AATCCTGGCATTCACAAGCCTACGCACTTGGCGCAGTCTCTAACTTTATGAGTACGTTTTTGACCTTCCC
AATATATAAGGTGGTCTTCAGGCAACAAATACATGCTATGGCGGTCTCCGAAGCGGTAAGACAGCTGTGG
CATGAGGGTCCACAGTATTTTTATAGGGGCATCTATCCCCCTCTGCTTTCTAAAACACTTCAAGGCACCT
TGCTTTTTGGAACGTATGACAGCCTCTTGTGCTTCCTTTCACCAGTTGGACCGCATACCCTGGGTCATAG
ATGGGCAGCCGGATTGATGTCCGGGGTTGTGGAGGCGGTAGCCCTTAGTCCGTTTGAACGGGTACAAAAC
GTGCTTCAAGATGGCCGCAAACAAGCACGATTCCCTAGCACTTTCTCTATTCTGAAAGAATTTAACTCAT
ATGGCCTTTGGGGAAGGCTGTCTCTCGGTTATTATCGGGGGTTCTGGCCCGTACTCGCAAGAAATTCACT
TGGCTCAGCTCTCTACTTCTCCTTTAAAGACCCCATACAGGACGGGTTGGCAGAGCAAGGGTTGCCGCAT
TGGGTCCCGGCGCTGGTGAGTGGGAGCGTTAACGGCACTATAACTTGCCTCGTTCTTTACCCTTTGATCG
TGTTGGTGGCGAATATGCAAAGCCACATCGGCTGGCAGAACATGCCCTCTCTTTGGGCGAGCGCCCAGGA
CGTTTGGAACACTCGAGGTCGCAAGCTGCTGCTTATCTATAGGGGTGGCTCTCTCGTAATACTCAGGTCT
AGTGTGACTTGGGGCCTTACGACCGCGATCCACGACTTTCTCCAGAGGAAGTCTCATTCTAGAAAGGAGC
TCAAGACGGAT
